>Addgene plasmid #142074 | TFORF2416 | addgene full sequence | sequence record 395694 | Addgene NGS Result
TTAATGTAGTCTTATGCAATACTCTTGTAGTCTTGCAACATGGTAACGATGAGTTAGCAACATGCCTTAC
AAGGAGAGAAAAAGCACCGTGCATGCCGATTGGTGGAAGTAAGGTGGTACGATCGTGCCTTATTAGGAAG
GCAACAGACGGGTCTGACATGGATTGGACGAACCACTGAATTGCCGCATTGCAGAGATATTGTATTTAAG
TGCCTAGCTCGATACATAAACGGGTCTCTCTGGTTAGACCAGATCTGAGCCTGGGAGCTCTCTGGCTAAC
TAGGGAACCCACTGCTTAAGCCTCAATAAAGCTTGCCTTGAGTGCTTCAAGTAGTGTGTGCCCGTCTGTT
GTGTGACTCTGGTAACTAGAGATCCCTCAGACCCTTTTAGTCAGTGTGGAAAATCTCTAGCAGTGGCGCC
CGAACAGGGACTTGAAAGCGAAAGGGAAACCAGAGGAGCTCTCTCGACGCAGGACTCGGCTTGCTGAAGC
GCGCACGGCAAGAGGCGAGGGGCGGCGACTGGTGAGTACGCCAAAAATTTTGACTAGCGGAGGCTAGAAG
GAGAGAGATGGGTGCGAGAGCGTCAGTATTAAGCGGGGGAGAATTAGATCGCGATGGGAAAAAATTCGGT
TAAGGCCAGGGGGAAAGAAAAAATATAAATTAAAACATATAGTATGGGCAAGCAGGGAGCTAGAACGATT
CGCAGTTAATCCTGGCCTGTTAGAAACATCAGAAGGCTGTAGACAAATACTGGGACAGCTACAACCATCC
CTTCAGACAGGATCAGAAGAACTTAGATCATTATATAATACAGTAGCAACCCTCTATTGTGTGCATCAAA
GGATAGAGATAAAAGACACCAAGGAAGCTTTAGACAAGATAGAGGAAGAGCAAAACAAAAGTAAGACCAC
CGCACAGCAAGCGGCCGCTGATCTTCAGACCTGGAGGAGGAGATATGAGGGACAATTGGAGAAGTGAATT
ATATAAATATAAAGTAGTAAAAATTGAACCATTAGGAGTAGCACCCACCAAGGCAAAGAGAAGAGTGGTG
CAGAGAGAAAAAAGAGCAGTGGGAATAGGAGCTTTGTTCCTTGGGTTCTTGGGAGCAGCAGGAAGCACTA
TGGGCGCAGCGTCAATGACGCTGACGGTACAGGCCAGACAATTATTGTCTGGTATAGTGCAGCAGCAGAA
CAATTTGCTGAGGGCTATTGAGGCGCAACAGCATCTGTTGCAACTCACAGTCTGGGGCATCAAGCAGCTC
CAGGCAAGAATCCTGGCTGTGGAAAGATACCTAAAGGATCAACAGCTCCTGGGGATTTGGGGTTGCTCTG
GAAAACTCATTTGCACCACTGCTGTGCCTTGGAATGCTAGTTGGAGTAATAAATCTCTGGAACAGATTTG
GAATCACACGACCTGGATGGAGTGGGACAGAGAAATTAACAATTACACAAGCTTAATACACTCCTTAATT
GAAGAATCGCAAAACCAGCAAGAAAAGAATGAACAAGAATTATTGGAATTAGATAAATGGGCAAGTTTGT
GGAATTGGTTTAACATAACAAATTGGCTGTGGTATATAAAATTATTCATAATGATAGTAGGAGGCTTGGT
AGGTTTAAGAATAGTTTTTGCTGTACTTTCTATAGTGAATAGAGTTAGGCAGGGATATTCACCATTATCG
TTTCAGACCCACCTCCCAACCCCGAGGGGACCCATGCATTGCATCTCAATTAGTCAGCAACCAGGTGTGG
AAAGTCCCCAGGCTCCCCAGCAGGCAGAAGTATGCAAAGCATGCGTCTCAATTAGTCAGCAACCATAGTC
CCGCCCCTAACTCCGCCCATCCCGCCCCTAACTCCGCCCAGTTCCGCCCATTCTCCGCCCCATGGCTGAC
TAATTTTTTTTATTTATGCAGAGGCCGAGGCCGCCTCGGCCTCTGAGCTATTCCAGAAGTAGTGAGGAGG
CTTTTTTGGAGGCCTAGGCTTTTGCAAAAAGCTTTCTAGAGGTACCACCGGAGCTTACCATGACCGAGTA
CAAGCCCACGGTGCGCCTCGCCACCCGCGACGACGTCCCCAGGGCCGTACGCACCCTCGCCGCCGCGTTC
GCCGACTACCCCGCCACGCGCCACACCGTCGATCCGGACCGCCACATCGAGCGGGTCACCGAGCTGCAAG
AACTCTTCCTCACGCGCGTCGGGCTCGACATCGGCAAGGTGTGGGTCGCGGACGACGGCGCCGCCGTGGC
GGTCTGGACCACGCCGGAGAGCGTCGAAGCGGGGGCGGTGTTCGCCGAGATCGGCCCGCGCATGGCCGAG
TTGAGCGGTTCCCGGCTGGCCGCGCAGCAACAGATGGAAGGCCTCCTGGCGCCGCACCGGCCCAAGGAGC
CCGCGTGGTTCCTGGCCACCGTCGGCGTCTCGCCCGACCACCAGGGCAAGGGTCTGGGCAGCGCCGTCGT
GCTCCCCGGAGTGGAGGCGGCCGAGCGCGCCGGGGTGCCCGCCTTCCTGGAGACCTCCGCGCCCCGCAAC
CTCCCCTTCTACGAGCGGCTCGGCTTCACCGTCACCGCCGACGTCGAGGTGCCCGAAGGACCGCGCACCT
GGTGCATGACCCGCAAGCCCGGTGCCAGTTAACGAATTCTAGATCTTGAGACAAATGGCAGTATTCATCC
ACAATTTTAAAAGAAAAGGGGGGATTGGGGGGTACAGTGCAGGGGAAAGAATAGTAGACATAATAGCAAC
AGACATACAAACTAAAGAATTACAAAAACAAATTACAAAAATTCAAAATTTTCGGGTTTATTACAGGGAC
AGCAGAGATCCACTTTGGCGCCGGCTCGAGGCCTGCAGGTGCAAAGATGGATAAAGTTTTAAACAGAGAG
GAATCTTTGCAGCTAATGGACCTTCTAGGTCTTGAAAGGAGTGGGAATTGGCTCCGGTGCCCGTCAGTGG
GCAGAGCGCACATCGCCCACAGTCCCCGAGAAGTTGGGGGGAGGGGTCGGCAATTGAACCGGTGCCTAGA
GAAGGTGGCGCGGGGTAAACTGGGAAAGTGATGTCGTGTACTGGCTCCGCCTTTTTCCCGAGGGTGGGGG
AGAACCGTATATAAGTGCAGTAGTCGCCGTGAACGTTCTTTTTCGCAACGGGTTTGCCGCCAGAACACAG
GTAAGTGCCGTGTGTGGTTCCCGCGGGCCTGGCCTCTTTACGGGTTATGGCCCTTGCGTGCCTTGAATTA
CTTCCACCTGGCTGCAGTACGTGATTCTTGATCCCGAGCTTCGGGTTGGAAGTGGGTGGGAGAGTTCGAG
GCCTTGCGCTTAAGGAGCCCCTTCGCCTCGTGCTTGAGTTGAGGCCTGGCCTGGGCGCTGGGGCCGCCGC
GTGCGAATCTGGTGGCACCTTCGCGCCTGTCTCGCTGCTTTCGATAAGTCTCTAGCCATTTAAAATTTTT
GATGACCTGCTGCGACGCTTTTTTTCTGGCAAGATAGTCTTGTAAATGCGGGCCAAGATCTGCACACTGG
TATTTCGGTTTTTGGGGCCGCGGGCGGCGACGGGGCCCGTGCGTCCCAGCGCACATGTTCGGCGAGGCGG
GGCCTGCGAGCGCGGCCACCGAGAATCGGACGGGGGTAGTCTCAAGCTGGCCGGCCTGCTCTGGTGCCTG
GCCTCGCGCCGCCGTGTATCGCCCCGCCCTGGGCGGCAAGGCTGGCCCGGTCGGCACCAGTTGCGTGAGC
GGAAAGATGGCCGCTTCCCGGCCCTGCTGCAGGGAGCTCAAAATGGAGGACGCGGCGCTCGGGAGAGCGG
GCGGGTGAGTCACCCACACAAAGGAAAAGGGCCTTTCCGTCCTCAGCCGTCGCTTCATGTGACTCCACGG
AGTACCGGGCGCCGTCCAGGCACCTCGATTAGTTCTCGAGCTTTTGGAGTACGTCGTCTTTAGGTTGGGG
GGAGGGGTTTTATGCGATGGAGTTTCCCCACACTGAGTGGGTGGAGACTGAAGTTAGGCCAGCTTGGCAC
TTGATGTAATTCTCCTTGGAATTTGCCCTTTTTGAGTTTGGATCTTGGTTCATTCTCAAGCCTCAGACAG
TGGTTCAAAGTTTTTTTCTTCCATTTCAGGTGTCGTGAGGCTAGCACCGCCACCATGGCCACCAGGGTCC
GGACAGCTTCTATTTGGGTCCCACCTCTCCAAGAACGAAACAGTTCATGGGATAGGATCAGAAAGCTCCA
AGGTCAGGAATCCATCTTGGGCCAAGGGACTCCTGGTCTGCAACCTCTCCCTGGAACACCCAGGCAGAAG
CAGAAGAGTCGCAGAATAGAGAAAGTCCTAGAGTGGCTGTTTATTTCCCAAGAGCAGCCAAAAATCACCA
AGTCCTGGGGACCTTTGTCATTCATGGATGTGTTTGTGGATTTTACCTGGGAGGAGTGGCAGCTGCTAGA
CCCAGCACAGAAGTGCCTGTACAGGAGTGTGATGTTGGAGAACTATAGCAACCTGGTGTCCCTAGGGTAC
CAACACACCAAACCTGATATCATCTTCAAGTTGGAACAAGGAGAAGAGCTGTGTATGGTGCAGGCCCAAG
TTCCAAATCAGACCTGTCCAAACACAGTCTGGAAAATTGATGATCTTATGGATTGGCATCAGGAAAATAA
AGACAAGCTGGGAAGTACGGCAAAAAGCTTTGAATGCACTACATTTGGAAAACTATGTCTTCTTAGTACA
AAGTATCTTTCAAGACAAAAACCTCATAAATGTGGCACGCATGGAAAGAGTTTGAAATATATAGATTTCA
CTAGTGATTATGCTAGAAATAATCCTAATGGGTTTCAGGTACATGGAAAATCATTCTTCCATTCTAAACA
TGAGCAAACTGTTATTGGAATAAAATACTGTGAAAGTATTGAATCTGGAAAAACCGTCAATAAGAAATCG
CAACTTATGTGCCAACAAATGTATATGGGCGAAAAACCCTTTGGATGCAGCTGTTGTGAGAAAGCCTTCA
GCAGCAAGTCATACCTTCTAGTGCATCAGCAAACTCATGCCGAAGAGAAACCCTATGGTTGTAATGAATG
TGGGAAAGACTTCAGTAGTAAATCATACCTCATTGTACATCAGAGAATTCATACAGGAGAGAAACTACAT
GAATGCAGTGAATGCAGGAAAACATTCAGTTTCCATTCACAGCTTGTTATACATCAGAGAATTCACACAG
GTGAGAATCCCTATGAGTGCTGTGAATGTGGGAAAGTCTTCAGTAGGAAAGACCAGCTTGTTTCACACCA
GAAAACTCATTCAGGACAGAAACCATATGTGTGTAATGAATGTGGGAAAGCTTTTGGTTTAAAATCACAG
CTCATTATACATGAAAGAATTCATACAGGAGAGAAACCATATGAATGCAATGAATGTCAGAAAGCCTTTA
ATACAAAGTCAAACCTTATGGTACATCAGAGAACCCATACAGGGGAGAAACCTTATGTTTGTAGTGATTG
TGGAAAAGCCTTTACATTCAAGTCACAGCTCATTGTACATCAGGGGATTCACACAGGAGTAAAGCCCTAT
GGGTGTATTCAGTGTGGTAAAGGATTCAGTTTGAAATCACAGCTCATTGTACATCAGAGAAGTCACACAG
GAATGAAACCTTATGTATGCAATGAATGTGGCAAAGCCTTCAGGAGCAAGTCATACCTTATTATACATAC
AAGGACTCATACAGGAGAAAAACTCCATGAATGCAACAATTGTGGGAAAGCCTTCAGTTTTAAATCACAG
CTCATTATACATCAGAGGATTCATACAGGAGAGAACCCCTATGAATGCCATGAATGTGGGAAAGCCTTCA
GTCGGAAATACCAGCTTATTTCACACCAGAGAACTCATGCAGGAGAGAAGCCTTATGAATGCACCGACTG
TGGAAAGGCTTTTGGTTTAAAGTCACAGCTTATTATACACCAGAGAACTCATACAGGGGAGAAACCATTT
GAATGTAGTGAGTGTCAGAAAGCCTTTAATACAAAGTCAAACCTGATTGTACATCAGAGAACTCATACAG
GAGAGAAACCCTATAGTTGTAATGAATGTGGAAAAGCCTTTACGTTCAAATCACAGCTCATTGTACATAA
AGGAGTGCACACTGGAGTAAAACCCTATGGATGCAGTCAATGTGCAAAAACCTTTAGTTTGAAGTCCCAG
CTCATTGTACATCAGAGAAGTCACACAGGAGTAAAACCATATGGATGCAGTGAGTGTGGGAAAGCCTTCA
GGAGCAAGTCATACCTTATTATACATATGAGAACTCATACAGGAGAGAAACCACATGAGTGCAGGGAATG
CGGGAAATCCTTTAGTTTCAATTCACAACTCATTGTGCATCAGAGAATTCACACAGGAGAAAATCCCTAT
GAATGCAGTGAATGTGGGAAAGCCTTTAATAGGAAAGACCAGCTCATTTCACATCAGCGAACTCATGCAG
GGGAAAAGCCTTATGGGTGCAGTGAATGTGGGAAAGCTTTTAGCAGCAAGTCATACCTAATTATACACAT
GAGAACTCATTCAGGTGAAAAACCATATGAATGTAATGAATGTGGGAAAGCCTTCATTTGGAAATCACTA
CTCATTGTACATGAGCGAACTCATGCAGGGGTCAACCCTTATAAATGCAGTCAATGTGAGAAATCCTTCA
GTGGGAAATTACGCCTTCTTGTACACCAGAGAATGCACACAAGAGAGAAACCATATGAATGCAGTGAGTG
TGGAAAAGCCTTCATTAGGAATTCTCAACTCATTGTACATCAAAGAACTCATTCAGGAGAGAAACCCTAT
GGGTGCAATGAATGTGGGAAAACCTTCTCTCAAAAATCAATTCTCAGTGCACATCAGAGAACACATACAG
GAGAGAAGCCTTGTAAGTGCACTGAATGTGGGAAAGCCTTTTGTTGGAAGTCACAGCTCATTATGCATCA
GAGAACTCATGTAGATGACAAACATTAGTAATGAACTAGTCCGTAACTTGAAAGTATTTCGATTTCTTGG
CTTTATATATCTTGTGGAAAGGACGAGCTAGTCCCACGTGCAGGTGTCAGACGCGTTAAGTCGACAATCA
ACCTCTGGATTACAAAATTTGTGAAAGATTGACTGGTATTCTTAACTATGTTGCTCCTTTTACGCTATGT
GGATACGCTGCTTTAATGCCTTTGTATCATGCTATTGCTTCCCGTATGGCTTTCATTTTCTCCTCCTTGT
ATAAATCCTGGTTGCTGTCTCTTTATGAGGAGTTGTGGCCCGTTGTCAGGCAACGTGGCGTGGTGTGCAC
TGTGTTTGCTGACGCAACCCCCACTGGTTGGGGCATTGCCACCACCTGTCAGCTCCTTTCCGGGACTTTC
GCTTTCCCCCTCCCTATTGCCACGGCGGAACTCATCGCCGCCTGCCTTGCCCGCTGCTGGACAGGGGCTC
GGCTGTTGGGCACTGACAATTCCGTGGTGTTGTCGGGGAAATCATCGTCCTTTCCTTGGCTGCTCGCCTG
TGTTGCCACCTGGATTCTGCGCGGGACGTCCTTCTGCTACGTCCCTTCGGCCCTCAATCCAGCGGACCTT
CCTTCCCGCGGCCTGCTGCCGGCTCTGCGGCCTCTTCCGCGTCTTCGCCTTCGCCCTCAGACGAGTCGGA
TCTCCCTTTGGGCCGCCTCCCCGCGTCGACTTTAAGACCAATGACTTACAAGGCAGCTGTAGATCTTAGC
CACTTTTTAAAAGAAAAGGGGGGACTGGAAGGGCTAATTCACTCCCAACGAAGACAAGATCTGCTTTTTG
CTTGTACTGGGTCTCTCTGGTTAGACCAGATCTGAGCCTGGGAGCTCTCTGGCTAACTAGGGAACCCACT
GCTTAAGCCTCAATAAAGCTTGCCTTGAGTGCTTCAAGTAGTGTGTGCCCGTCTGTTGTGTGACTCTGGT
AACTAGAGATCCCTCAGACCCTTTTAGTCAGTGTGGAAAATCTCTAGCAGTACGTATAGTAGTTCATGTC
ATCTTATTATTCAGTATTTATAACTTGCAAAGAAATGAATATCAGAGAGTGAGAGGAACTTGTTTATTGC
AGCTTATAATGGTTACAAATAAAGCAATAGCATCACAAATTTCACAAATAAAGCATTTTTTTCACTGCAT
TCTAGTTGTGGTTTGTCCAAACTCATCAATGTATCTTATCATGTCTGGCTCTAGCTATCCCGCCCCTAAC
TCCGCCCATCCCGCCCCTAACTCCGCCCAGTTCCGCCCATTCTCCGCCCCATGGCTGACTAATTTTTTTT
ATTTATGCAGAGGCCGAGGCCGCCTCGGCCTCTGAGCTATTCCAGAAGTAGTGAGGAGGCTTTTTTGGAG
GCCTAGGGACGTACCCAATTCGCCCTATAGTGAGTCGTATTACGCGCGCTCACTGGCCGTCGTTTTACAA
CGTCGTGACTGGGAAAACCCTGGCGTTACCCAACTTAATCGCCTTGCAGCACATCCCCCTTTCGCCAGCT
GGCGTAATAGCGAAGAGGCCCGCACCGATCGCCCTTCCCAACAGTTGCGCAGCCTGAATGGCGAATGGG
[124 nt withheld, positions 8540-8663]
C
[91 nt withheld, positions 8665-8755]
A
[49 nt withheld, positions 8757-8805]
CCTTTGACGTTGGAGTCCACGTTCTTT
[37 nt withheld, positions 8833-8869]
ACCCTATCTCGGTCTATTCTTTTGATTTATAAGGGATTTTGCCGATTTCGGCCTATTGGTTAAAAAATGA
GCTGATTTAACAAAAATTTAACGCGAATTTTAACAAAATATTAACGCTTACAATTTAGGTGGCACTTTTC
GGGGAAATGTGCGCGGAACCCCTATTTGTTTATTTTTCTAAATACATTCAAATATGTATCCGCTCATGAG
ACAATAACCCTGATAAATGCTTCAATAATATTGAAAAAGGAAGAGTATGAGTATTCAACATTTCCGTGTC
GCCCTTATTCCCTTTTTTGCGGCATTTTGCCTTCCTGTTTTTGCTCACCCAGAAACGCTGGTGAAAGTAA
AAGATGCTGAAGATCAGTTGGGTGCACGAGTGGGTTACATCGAACTGGATCTCAACAGCGGTAAGATCCT
TGAGAGTTTTCGCCCCGAAGAACGTTTTCCAATGATGAGCACTTTTAAAGTTCTGCTATGTGGCGCGGTA
TTATCCCGTATTGACGCCGGGCAAGAGCAACTCGGTCGCCGCATACACTATTCTCAGAATGACTTGGTTG
AGTACTCACCAGTCACAGAAAAGCATCTTACGGATGGCATGACAGTAAGAGAATTATGCAGTGCTGCCAT
AACCATGAGTGATAACACTGCGGCCAACTTACTTCTGACAACGATCGGAGGACCGAAGGAGCTAACCGCT
TTTTTGCACAACATGGGGGATCATGTAACTCGCCTTGATCGTTGGGAACCGGAGCTGAATGAAGCCATAC
CAAACGACGAGCGTGACACCACGATGCCTGTAGCAATGGCAACAACGTTGCGCAAACTATTAACTGGCGA
ACTACTTACTCTAGCTTCCCGGCAACAATTAATAGACTGGATGGAGGCGGATAAAGTTGCAGGACCACTT
CTGCGCTCGGCCCTTCCGGCTGGCTGGTTTATTGCTGATAAATCTGGAGCCGGTGAGCGTGGGTCTCGCG
GTATCATTGCAGCACTGGGGCCAGATGGTAAGCCCTCCCGTATCGTAGTTATCTACACGACGGGGAGTCA
GGCAACTATGGATGAACGAAATAGACAGATCGCTGAGATAGGTGCCTCACTGATTAAGCATTGGTAACTG
TCAGACCAAGTTTACTCATATATACTTTAGATTGATTTAAAACTTCATTTTTAATTTAAAAGGATCTAGG
TGAAGATCCTTTTTGATAATCTCATGACCAAAATCCCTTAACGTGAGTTTTCGTTCCACTGAGCGTCAGA
CCCCGTAGAAAAGATCAAAGGATCTTCTTGAGATCCTTTTTTTCTGCGCGTAATCTGCTGCTTGCAAACA
AAAAAACCACCGCTACCAGCGGTGGTTTGTTTGCCGGATCAAGAGCTACCAACTCTTTTTCCGAAGGTAA
CTGGCTTCAGCAGAGCGCAGATACCAAATACTGTTCTTCTAGTGTAGCCGTAGTTAGGCCACCACTTCAA
GAACTCTGTAGCACCGCCTACATACCTCGCTCTGCTAATCCTGTTACCAGTGGCTGCTGCCAGTGGCGAT
AAGTCGTGTCTTACCGGGTTGGACTCAAGACGATAGTTACCGGATAAGGCGCAGCGGTCGGGCTGAACGG
GGGGTTCGTGCACACAGCCCAGCTTGGAGCGAACGACCTACACCGAACTGAGATACCTACAGCGTGAGCT
ATGAGAAAGCGCCACGCTTCCCGAAGGGAGAAAGGCGGACAGGTATCCGGTAAGCGGCAGGGTCGGAACA
GGAGAGCGCACGAGGGAGCTTCCAGGGGGAAACGCCTGGTATCTTTATAGTCCTGTCGGGTTTCGCCACC
TCTGACTTGAGCGTCGATTTTTGTGATGCTCGTCAGGGGGGCGGAGCCTATGGAAAAACGCCAGCAACGC
GGCCTTTTTACGGTTCCTGGCCTTTTGCTGGCCTTTTGCTCACATGTTCTTTCCTGCGTTATCCCCTGAT
TCTGTGGATAACCGTATTACCGCCTTTGAGTGAGCTGATACCGCTCGCCGCAGCCGAACGACCGAGCGCA
GCGAGTCAGTGAGCGAGGAAGCGGAAGAGCGCCCAATACGCAAACCGCCTCTCCCCGCGCGTTGGCCGAT
TCATTAATGCAGCTGGCACGACAGGTTTCCCGACTGGAAAGCGGGCAGTGAGCGCAACGCAATTAATGTG
AGTTAGCTCACTCATTAGGCACCCCAGGCTTTACACTTTATGCTTCCGGCTCGTATGTTGTGTGGAATTG
TGAGCGGATAACAATTTCACACAGGAAACAGCTATGACCATGATTACGCCAAGCGCGCAATTAACCCTCA
CTAAAGGGAACAAAAGCTGGAGCTGCAAGC
Features (pLannotate 1.2.2; 31 found; start..end, strand, type, name):
      5..231     +  promoter       RSV promoter: Rous sarcoma virus enhancer/promoter
    232..412     +  LTR            5' LTR (truncated): truncated 5' long terminal repeat (LTR) from HIV-1
    459..584     +  misc_feature   HIV-1 Ψ: packaging signal of human immunodeficiency virus type 1
    568..931     +  CDS            HIV-1 gag (fragment): gag protein from human immunodeficiency virus 1; gag
   1077..1310    +  misc_feature   RRE: The Rev response element (RRE) of HIV-1 allows for Rev-dependent mRNA export from the nucleus to the cytoplasm.
   1687..1713    +  CDS            Rev (fragment): human immunodeficiency virus 1 (HIV-1) Rev protein; rev; enhances nuclear export of unspliced and incompletely spliced viral mRNAs
   1720..1743    +  promoter       SV40 promoter (fragment): SV40 early promoter
   1744..1815    +  promoter       SV40 promoter (fragment): SV40 enhancer and early promoter
   1839..1974    +  rep_origin     SV40 ori: SV40 origin of replication
   2020..2616    +  CDS            PuroR (fragment): puromycin N-acetyltransferase; pac from Streptomyces; confers resistance to puromycin
   2665..2782    +  misc_feature   cPPT/CTS: central polypurine tract and central termination sequence of HIV-1
   2847..2913    +  CDS            small t antigen (fragment): SV40 (simian virus 40) small t antigen
   2920..4098    +  promoter       EF-1α promoter: strong constitutive promoter for human elongation factor EF-1α
   4115..4996    +  CDS            ZNF268 (fragment): ZN268_HUMAN - Experimental evidence at protein level: Swiss-Prot protein existence level 1. [Isoform 2]: Contributes to cervical carcinogenesis in part through the TNF-alpha-induced NF-kappa-B signaling pathway by interacting with the I-kappa-B-kinase (IKK) core complex. From Homo sapiens (Human).
   6971..7024    +  promoter       U6 promoter (fragment): RNA polymerase III promoter for human U6 snRNA
   7066..7654    +  misc_feature   WPRE: woodchuck hepatitis virus posttranscriptional regulatory element
   7705..7724    +  misc_feature   cPPT/CTS (fragment): central polypurine tract and central termination sequence of HIV-1
   7726..7959    +  LTR            3' LTR (ΔU3): self-inactivating 3' long terminal repeat (LTR) from HIV-1
   8037..8158    +  polyA_signal   SV40 poly(A) signal: SV40 polyadenylation signal
   8198..8333    +  rep_origin     SV40 ori: SV40 origin of replication
   8354..8372    -  promoter       T7 promoter: promoter for bacteriophage T7 RNA polymerase
   8380..8535    +  CDS            lacZα (fragment): LacZα fragment of β-galactosidase; lacZ fragment
   8540..8968    +  rep_origin     f1 ori (sequence partly withheld): f1 bacteriophage origin of replication; arrow indicates direction of (+) strand synthesis
   9021..9125    +  promoter       AmpR promoter: bla
   9126..9986    +  CDS            AmpR: β-lactamase; bla; confers resistance to ampicillin, carbenicillin, and related antibiotics
  10157..10745   +  rep_origin     ori: high-copy-number ColE1/pMB1/pBR322/pUC origin of replication
  10928..11020   +  CDS            lacI (fragment): lac repressor; lacI; The lac repressor binds to the lac operator to inhibit transcription in E. coli. This inhibition can be relieved by adding lactose or isopropyl-β-D-thiogalactopyranoside (IPTG).
  11033..11054   +  protein_bind   CAP binding site: CAP binding activates transcription in the presence of cAMP. E. coli catabolite activator protein
  11069..11099   +  promoter       lac promoter: promoter for the E. coli lac operon
  11103..11125   +  protein_bind   lac operator (fragment): The lac repressor binds to the lac operator to inhibit transcription in E. coli. This inhibition can be relieved by adding lactose or isopropyl-β-D-thiogalactopyranoside (IPTG). lac repressor encoded by lacI
  11168..11186   +  promoter       T3 promoter: promoter for bacteriophage T3 RNA polymerase
