[The description below was written by a language model from this plasmid's Addgene catalogue record and pLannotate feature annotations shown in this document.]
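Description:
TFORF2416 is a lentiviral mammalian expression plasmid built on the pLX_TRC317 backbone and carrying the human zinc-finger transcription factor ZNF268 (also known as HZF3). It belongs to a barcoded transcription factor ORF collection in which each synthesized ORF is paired with a unique 24-bp barcode, so the factor delivered to a cell can be identified by sequencing in pooled overexpression screens such as directed-differentiation screens. In bacteria the plasmid replicates from a high-copy ColE1/pUC-type origin and is selected with ampicillin through the bla gene. An f1 origin and remnants of a lac/lacZα cloning region flanked by T7 and T3 promoters are also present. The depositor notes that the plasmid can recombine, which is a common issue for LTR-containing vectors.

The viral cassette has a third-generation, self-inactivating layout. An RSV promoter drives a truncated HIV-1 5' LTR, followed by the Ψ packaging signal with a gag fragment, the RRE for Rev-dependent export of the genomic RNA, a cPPT/CTS element, and a ΔU3 3' LTR with a downstream SV40 polyadenylation signal. Inside the LTRs, an SV40 early promoter expresses puromycin N-acetyltransferase for selecting transduced cells, and the EF-1α promoter drives the ZNF268 ORF. A WPRE downstream enhances transcript stability and expression. The automated annotation labels only about the first 880 bp after the promoter as ZNF268, leaving an unannotated stretch before the WPRE that is consistent with the 2,945-bp insert listed in the catalogue. The barcode is not annotated, and the record does not state its position. A short U6 promoter fragment sits just upstream of the WPRE, and its function is not described.
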