Addgene plasmid #142074: TFORF2416
Purpose: Lentiviral vector for overexpressing transcription factor ORFs with unique 24-bp barcodes. Barcodes facilitate identification of transcription factors in pooled screens.
Depositing lab: Feng Zhang. Depositing organization: Broad Institute. Publication: A transcription factor atlas of directed differentiation. Joung J, Ma S, Tay T, Geiger-Schuller KR, Kirchgatterer PC, Verdine VK, Guo B, Arias-Garcia MA, Allen WE, Singh A, Kuksenko O, Abudayyeh OO, Gootenberg JS, Fu Z, Macrae RK, Buenrostro JD, Regev A, Zhang F. Cell. 2023 Jan 5;186(1):209-229.e26. doi: 10.1016/j.cell.2022.11.026. PubMed 36608654.
Backbone
  Vector backbone: pLX_TRC317
  Backbone manufacturer: Broad Institute Genetic Perturbation Platform
  Backbone size w/o insert (bp): 8264
  Vector type: Mammalian Expression, Lentiviral
  Selectable markers: Puromycin
Growth in bacteria
  Bacterial resistance: Ampicillin, 100 μg/mL
  Growth temperature: 37°C
  Growth strain: NEB Stable
  Copy number: High Copy
Gene/Insert
  Gene/Insert name: ZNF268
  Species: H. sapiens (human)
  Insert size (bp): 2945
  Entrez Gene: ZNF268 (a.k.a. HZF3)
  Promoter: EF1a
  Cloning method: Unknown
  Sequencing primers: 5′ GGGTGGAGACTGAAGTTAGGCCAG; 3′ CACATAGCGTAAAAGGAGCAACATAG
Terms and licenses: Academic/Nonprofit Terms; Industry Terms: Not Available to Industry
Depositor comments: NM_003415,NM_001165881,ENST00000536435,ENST00000228289 . The transcription factor ORF portion of this plasmid was synthesized by Genewiz. Please test multiple small colonies in case of plasmid recombination. To make this collection available in a timely manner, a portion of this collection was not fully sequenced by Addgene. If an Addgene verified full plasmid sequence is not available, please contact us prior to placing an order to request the full sequence.
How to cite: TFORF2416 was a gift from Feng Zhang (Addgene plasmid # 142074 ; http://n2t.net/addgene:142074 ; RRID:Addgene_142074)
