>Addgene plasmid #142074 | TFORF2416 | depositor partial sequence | sequence record 278359 | Insert
ACCGCCACCATGGCCACCAGGGTCCGGACAGCTTCTATTTGGGTCCCACCTCTCCAAGAACGAAACAGTT
CATGGGATAGGATCAGAAAGCTCCAAGGTCAGGAATCCATCTTGGGCCAAGGGACTCCTGGTCTGCAACC
TCTCCCTGGAACACCCAGGCAGAAGCAGAAGAGTCGCAGAATAGAGAAAGTCCTAGAGTGGCTGTTTATT
TCCCAAGAGCAGCCAAAAATCACCAAGTCCTGGGGACCTTTGTCATTCATGGATGTGTTTGTGGATTTTA
CCTGGGAGGAGTGGCAGCTGCTAGACCCAGCACAGAAGTGCCTGTACAGGAGTGTGATGTTGGAGAACTA
TAGCAACCTGGTGTCCCTAGGGTACCAACACACCAAACCTGATATCATCTTCAAGTTGGAACAAGGAGAA
GAGCTGTGTATGGTGCAGGCCCAAGTTCCAAATCAGACCTGTCCAAACACAGTCTGGAAAATTGATGATC
TTATGGATTGGCATCAGGAAAATAAAGACAAGCTGGGAAGTACGGCAAAAAGCTTTGAATGCACTACATT
TGGAAAACTATGTCTTCTTAGTACAAAGTATCTTTCAAGACAAAAACCTCATAAATGTGGCACGCATGGA
AAGAGTTTGAAATATATAGATTTCACTAGTGATTATGCTAGAAATAATCCTAATGGGTTTCAGGTACATG
GAAAATCATTCTTCCATTCTAAACATGAGCAAACTGTTATTGGAATAAAATACTGTGAAAGTATTGAATC
TGGAAAAACCGTCAATAAGAAATCGCAACTTATGTGCCAACAAATGTATATGGGCGAAAAACCCTTTGGA
TGCAGCTGTTGTGAGAAAGCCTTCAGCAGCAAGTCATACCTTCTAGTGCATCAGCAAACTCATGCCGAAG
AGAAACCCTATGGTTGTAATGAATGTGGGAAAGACTTCAGTAGTAAATCATACCTCATTGTACATCAGAG
AATTCATACAGGAGAGAAACTACATGAATGCAGTGAATGCAGGAAAACATTCAGTTTCCATTCACAGCTT
GTTATACATCAGAGAATTCACACAGGTGAGAATCCCTATGAGTGCTGTGAATGTGGGAAAGTCTTCAGTA
GGAAAGACCAGCTTGTTTCACACCAGAAAACTCATTCAGGACAGAAACCATATGTGTGTAATGAATGTGG
GAAAGCTTTTGGTTTAAAATCACAGCTCATTATACATGAAAGAATTCATACAGGAGAGAAACCATATGAA
TGCAATGAATGTCAGAAAGCCTTTAATACAAAGTCAAACCTTATGGTACATCAGAGAACCCATACAGGGG
AGAAACCTTATGTTTGTAGTGATTGTGGAAAAGCCTTTACATTCAAGTCACAGCTCATTGTACATCAGGG
GATTCACACAGGAGTAAAGCCCTATGGGTGTATTCAGTGTGGTAAAGGATTCAGTTTGAAATCACAGCTC
ATTGTACATCAGAGAAGTCACACAGGAATGAAACCTTATGTATGCAATGAATGTGGCAAAGCCTTCAGGA
GCAAGTCATACCTTATTATACATACAAGGACTCATACAGGAGAAAAACTCCATGAATGCAACAATTGTGG
GAAAGCCTTCAGTTTTAAATCACAGCTCATTATACATCAGAGGATTCATACAGGAGAGAACCCCTATGAA
TGCCATGAATGTGGGAAAGCCTTCAGTCGGAAATACCAGCTTATTTCACACCAGAGAACTCATGCAGGAG
AGAAGCCTTATGAATGCACCGACTGTGGAAAGGCTTTTGGTTTAAAGTCACAGCTTATTATACACCAGAG
AACTCATACAGGGGAGAAACCATTTGAATGTAGTGAGTGTCAGAAAGCCTTTAATACAAAGTCAAACCTG
ATTGTACATCAGAGAACTCATACAGGAGAGAAACCCTATAGTTGTAATGAATGTGGAAAAGCCTTTACGT
TCAAATCACAGCTCATTGTACATAAAGGAGTGCACACTGGAGTAAAACCCTATGGATGCAGTCAATGTGC
AAAAACCTTTAGTTTGAAGTCCCAGCTCATTGTACATCAGAGAAGTCACACAGGAGTAAAACCATATGGA
TGCAGTGAGTGTGGGAAAGCCTTCAGGAGCAAGTCATACCTTATTATACATATGAGAACTCATACAGGAG
AGAAACCACATGAGTGCAGGGAATGCGGGAAATCCTTTAGTTTCAATTCACAACTCATTGTGCATCAGAG
AATTCACACAGGAGAAAATCCCTATGAATGCAGTGAATGTGGGAAAGCCTTTAATAGGAAAGACCAGCTC
ATTTCACATCAGCGAACTCATGCAGGGGAAAAGCCTTATGGGTGCAGTGAATGTGGGAAAGCTTTTAGCA
GCAAGTCATACCTAATTATACACATGAGAACTCATTCAGGTGAAAAACCATATGAATGTAATGAATGTGG
GAAAGCCTTCATTTGGAAATCACTACTCATTGTACATGAGCGAACTCATGCAGGGGTCAACCCTTATAAA
TGCAGTCAATGTGAGAAATCCTTCAGTGGGAAATTACGCCTTCTTGTACACCAGAGAATGCACACAAGAG
AGAAACCATATGAATGCAGTGAGTGTGGAAAAGCCTTCATTAGGAATTCTCAACTCATTGTACATCAAAG
AACTCATTCAGGAGAGAAACCCTATGGGTGCAATGAATGTGGGAAAACCTTCTCTCAAAAATCAATTCTC
AGTGCACATCAGAGAACACATACAGGAGAGAAGCCTTGTAAGTGCACTGAATGTGGGAAAGCCTTTTGTT
GGAAGTCACAGCTCATTATGCATCAGAGAACTCATGTAGATGACAAACATTAGTAATGAACTAGTCCGTA
ACTTGAAAGTATTTCGATTTCTTGGCTTTATATATCTTGTGGAAAGGACGAGCTAGTCCCACGTGCAGGT
GTCAG
