>Addgene plasmid #142074 | TFORF2416 | depositor partial sequence | sequence record 278360 | Barcode
GCTAGTCCCACGTGCAGGTGTCAG
